Addgene plasmid #107318: pCSD_2xNLS-SpCas9MT3-NLS-3xHA-NLS-dSaCas9-2xNLS
Purpose: Expresses SpCas9 (R1335K) fused to dSaCas9 in mammalian cells
Depositing lab: Scot Wolfe. Depositing organization: University of Massachusetts, Worcester. Publication: Orthogonal Cas9-Cas9 chimeras provide a versatile platform for genome editing. Bolukbasi MF, Liu P, Luk K, Kwok SF, Gupta A, Amrani N, Sontheimer EJ, Zhu LJ, Wolfe SA. Nat Commun. 2018 Nov 19;9(1):4856. doi: 10.1038/s41467-018-07310-x. PubMed 30451839.
Backbone
  Vector backbone: pCSDest2
  Total vector size (bp): 11753
  Vector type: Mammalian Expression, CRISPR
Growth in bacteria
  Bacterial resistance: Ampicillin, 100 μg/mL
  Growth temperature: 37°C
  Growth strain: DH5alpha
  Copy number: High Copy
Gene/Insert
  Gene/Insert name: SpCas9-SaCas9 fusion
  Species: Synthetic; S. pyogenes, S. aureus
  Insert size (bp): 7668
  Mutation: SpCas9 (R1335K) fused to nuclease dead SaCas9 (D10A, N580A)
  Promoter: CMV IE94
  Tag / fusion protein: NLS (N terminal on insert); NLS (C terminal on insert)
  Cloning method: Gibson Cloning
  Sequencing primers: 5′ Sp6; 3′ T3
Terms and licenses: Academic/Nonprofit Terms; Industry Terms: Not Available to Industry
How to cite: pCSD_2xNLS-SpCas9MT3-NLS-3xHA-NLS-dSaCas9-2xNLS was a gift from Scot Wolfe (Addgene plasmid # 107318 ; http://n2t.net/addgene:107318 ; RRID:Addgene_107318)
