[The description below was written by a language model from this plasmid's Addgene catalogue record and pLannotate feature annotations shown in this document.]
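Description:
pCSD_2xNLS-SpCas9MT3-NLS-3xHA-NLS-dSaCas9-2xNLS is a mammalian expression plasmid of about 11.75 kb built on the pCSDest2 backbone for CRISPR genome editing. It is maintained in E. coli through a high-copy ColE1/pUC-type origin and selected with ampicillin via the β-lactamase gene. An f1 origin and remnants of the lac region (lac promoter and operator, and lacZα and lacI fragments) are carried over from the parental vector. No mammalian selection marker is annotated, so the plasmid appears suited to transient transfection.

The roughly 7.7 kb insert encodes a single chimeric protein driven by the simian cytomegalovirus IE94 enhancer/promoter and terminated by an SV40 polyadenylation signal. From N to C terminus, the fusion consists of nuclear localization signals, Streptococcus pyogenes Cas9 carrying the R1335K substitution (the "MT3" variant), a linker region containing a 3xHA epitope tag flanked by NLSs, nuclease-dead Staphylococcus aureus Cas9 (D10A, N580A), and terminal NLSs. The feature tables annotate only a nucleoplasmin bipartite NLS at each end, while the other NLS copies implied by the name are not called individually. R1335 is one of the SpCas9 residues that contacts the PAM, so the mutation is expected to weaken independent target recognition. In this arrangement the catalytically inactive SaCas9, programmed with its own orthogonal guide RNA, would act as a DNA-targeting domain that brings the attenuated SpCas9 nuclease to an adjacent site. No guide RNA cassette is annotated, so guides must be supplied separately.

An SP6 promoter upstream of the coding sequence could support in vitro transcription, and SP6 and T3 sites serve as sequencing primer positions. The depositor and repository sequences differ by a few bases in length but yield the same annotation.
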