Features (pLannotate 1.2.2; 19 found; start..end, strand, type, name):
    217..235     +  promoter       SP6 promoter: promoter for bacteriophage SP6 RNA polymerase
    285..332     +  CDS            nucleoplasmin NLS: bipartite nuclear localization signal from nucleoplasmin
    377..4478    +  CDS            Cas9 (fragment): Cas9 (Csn1) endonuclease from the Streptococcus pyogenes Type II CRISPR/Cas system generates RNA-guided double strand breaks in DNA
   4518..4607    +  CDS            3xHA: three tandem HA epitope tags
   4689..7844    +  CDS            cas9: CAS9_STAAU - Experimental evidence at protein level: Swiss-Prot protein existence level 1. CRISPR (clustered regularly interspaced short palindromic repeat) is an adaptive immune system that provides protection against mobile genetic elements (viruses, transposable elements and conjugative plasmids). CRISPR clusters contain spacers, sequences complementary to antecedent mobile elements, and target invading nucleic acids. CRISPR clusters are transcribed and processed into CRISPR RNA (crRNA). In type II CRISPR systems correct processing of pre-crRNA requires a trans- encoded small RNA (tracrRNA)
   7851..7898    +  CDS            nucleoplasmin NLS: bipartite nuclear localization signal from nucleoplasmin
   7963..7980    -  promoter       T7 promoter (fragment): promoter for bacteriophage T7 RNA polymerase
   7985..8119    -  polyA_signal   SV40 poly(A) signal: SV40 polyadenylation signal
   8232..8250    -  promoter       T3 promoter: promoter for bacteriophage T3 RNA polymerase
   8293..8315    -  protein_bind   lac operator (fragment): The lac repressor binds to the lac operator to inhibit transcription in E. coli. This inhibition can be relieved by adding lactose or isopropyl-β-D-thiogalactopyranoside (IPTG). lac repressor encoded by lacI
   8319..8349    -  promoter       lac promoter: promoter for the E. coli lac operon
   8364..8385    -  protein_bind   CAP binding site: CAP binding activates transcription in the presence of cAMP. E. coli catabolite activator protein
   8398..8490    -  CDS            lacI (fragment): lac repressor; lacI; The lac repressor binds to the lac operator to inhibit transcription in E. coli. This inhibition can be relieved by adding lactose or isopropyl-β-D-thiogalactopyranoside (IPTG).
   8673..9261    -  rep_origin     ori: high-copy-number ColE1/pMB1/pBR322/pUC origin of replication
   9432..10292   -  CDS            AmpR: β-lactamase; bla; confers resistance to ampicillin, carbenicillin, and related antibiotics
  10293..10397   -  promoter       AmpR promoter: bla
  10450..10878   -  rep_origin     f1 ori (sequence partly withheld): f1 bacteriophage origin of replication; arrow indicates direction of (+) strand synthesis
  10883..10949   -  CDS            lacZα (fragment): LacZα fragment of β-galactosidase; lacZ fragment
  10952..182     +  promoter       CMV IE94 promoter (across the origin): enhancer/promoter region of simian cytomegalovirus major immediate early transcription unit IE94
>Addgene plasmid #107318 | pCSD_2xNLS-SpCas9MT3-NLS-3xHA-NLS-dSaCas9-2xNLS | depositor full sequence | sequence record 202489 | pCSD_2xNLS-SpCas9MT3-NLS-3xHA-NLS-dSaCas9-2xNLS sequence 11754 bps
GGGTACATTGGCAGTACTCCCATTGACGTCAATGGCGGTAAATGGCCCGCGATGGCTGCCAAGTACATCC
CCATTGACGTCAATGGGGAGGGGCAATGACGCAAATGGGCGTTCCATTGACGTAAATGGGCGGTAGGCGT
GCCTAATGGGAGGTCTATATAAGCAATGCTCGTTTAGGGAACCGCCATTCTGCCTGGGGACGTCGGAGCA
AGCTTGATTTAGGTGACACTATAGAATACAAGCTACTTGTTCTTTTTGCAGGATCCCATCGATTCGAATT
CATGAAAAGGCCGGCGGCCACGAAAAAGGCCGGCCAGGCAAAAAAGAAAAAGCTGGACGGCAGCGGAAGC
CCCAAGAAGAAGAGGAAGGTACCATGGGACAAGAAGTACTCCATTGGGCTCGATATCGGTACCAACAGCG
TCGGCTGGGCCGTCATTACGGACGAGTACAAGGTGCCGAGCAAAAAATTCAAAGTTCTGGGCAATACCGA
TCGCCACAGCATAAAGAAGAACCTCATTGGAGCCCTCCTGTTCGACTCCGGGGAGACGGCCGAAGCCACG
CGGCTCAAAAGAACAGCACGGCGCAGATATACCCGCAGAAAGAATCGGATCTGCTACCTGCAGGAGATCT
TTAGTAATGAGATGGCTAAGGTGGATGACTCTTTCTTCCATAGGCTGGAGGAGTCCTTTTTGGTGGAGGA
GGATAAAAAGCACGAGCGCCACCCAATCTTTGGCAATATCGTGGACGAGGTGGCGTACCATGAAAAGTAC
CCAACCATATATCATCTGAGGAAGAAGCTGGTAGACAGTACTGATAAGGCTGACTTGCGGTTGATCTATC
TCGCGCTGGCGCACATGATCAAATTTCGGGGACACTTCCTCATCGAGGGGGACCTGAACCCAGACAACAG
CGATGTCGACAAACTCTTTATCCAACTGGTTCAGACTTACAATCAGCTTTTCGAGGAGAACCCGATCAAC
GCATCCGGCGTTGACGCCAAAGCAATCCTGAGCGCTAGGCTGTCCAAATCCCGGCGGCTCGAAAACCTCA
TCGCACAGCTCCCTGGGGAGAAGAAGAACGGCCTGTTTGGTAATCTTATCGCCCTGTCACTCGGGCTGAC
CCCCAACTTTAAATCTAACTTCGACCTGGCCGAAGATGCCAAGCTGCAACTGAGCAAAGACACCTACGAT
GATGATCTCGACAATCTGCTGGCCCAGATCGGCGACCAGTACGCAGACCTTTTTTTGGCGGCAAAGAACC
TGTCAGACGCCATTCTGCTGAGTGATATTCTGCGAGTGAACACGGAGATCACCAAAGCTCCGCTGAGCGC
TAGTATGATCAAGCGCTATGATGAGCACCACCAAGACTTGACTTTGCTGAAGGCCCTTGTCAGACAGCAA
CTGCCTGAGAAGTACAAGGAAATTTTCTTCGATCAGTCTAAAAATGGCTACGCCGGATACATTGACGGCG
GAGCAAGCCAGGAGGAATTTTACAAATTTATTAAGCCCATCTTGGAAAAAATGGACGGCACCGAGGAGCT
GCTGGTAAAGCTGAACAGAGAAGATCTGTTGCGCAAACAGCGCACTTTCGACAATGGAAGCATCCCCCAC
CAGATTCACCTGGGCGAACTGCACGCTATCCTCAGGCGGCAAGAGGATTTCTACCCCTTTTTGAAAGATA
ACAGGGAAAAGATTGAGAAAATCCTCACATTTCGGATACCCTACTATGTAGGCCCCCTCGCTCGGGGAAA
TTCCAGATTCGCGTGGATGACTCGCAAATCAGAAGAGACCATCACTCCCTGGAACTTCGAGGAAGTCGTG
GATAAGGGGGCCTCTGCCCAGTCCTTCATCGAAAGGATGACTAACTTTGATAAAAATCTGCCTAACGAAA
AGGTGCTTCCTAAACACTCTCTGCTGTACGAGTACTTCACAGTTTATAACGAGCTCACCAAGGTCAAATA
CGTCACAGAAGGGATGAGAAAGCCAGCATTCCTGTCTGGAGAGCAGAAGAAAGCTATCGTGGACCTCCTC
TTCAAGACGAACCGGAAAGTTACCGTGAAACAGCTCAAAGAAGACTATTTCAAAAAGATTGAATGTTTCG
ACTCTGTTGAAATCAGCGGAGTGGAGGATCGCTTCAACGCATCCCTGGGAACGTATCACGATCTCCTGAA
AATCATTAAAGACAAGGACTTCCTGGACAATGAGGAGAACGAGGACATTCTTGAGGACATTGTCCTCACC
CTTACGTTGTTTGAAGATAGGGAGATGATTGAAGAACGCTTGAAAACTTACGCTCATCTCTTCGACGACA
AAGTCATGAAACAGCTCAAGAGACGCCGATATACAGGATGGGGGCGGCTGTCAAGAAAACTGATCAATGG
CATCCGAGACAAGCAGAGTGGAAAGACAATCCTGGATTTTCTTAAGTCCGATGGATTTGCCAACCGGAAC
TTCATGCAGTTGATCCATGATGACTCTCTCACCTTTAAGGAGGACATCCAGAAAGCACAAGTTTCTGGCC
AGGGGGACAGTCTTCACGAGCACATCGCTAATCTTGCAGGTAGCCCAGCTATCAAAAAGGGAATACTGCA
GACCGTTAAGGTCGTGGATGAACTCGTCAAAGTAATGGGAAGGCATAAGCCCGAGAATATCGTTATCGAG
ATGGCCCGAGAGAACCAAACTACCCAGAAGGGACAGAAGAACAGTAGGGAAAGGATGAAGAGGATTGAAG
AGGGTATAAAAGAACTGGGGTCCCAAATCCTTAAGGAACACCCAGTTGAAAACACCCAGCTTCAGAATGA
GAAGCTCTACCTGTACTACCTGCAGAACGGCAGGGACATGTACGTGGATCAGGAACTGGACATCAACCGG
TTGTCCGACTACGACGTGGATCATATCGTGCCCCAAAGCTTTCTCAAAGATGATTCTATTGATAATAAAG
TGTTGACAAGATCCGATAAAAATAGAGGGAAGAGTGATAACGTCCCCTCAGAAGAAGTTGTCAAGAAAAT
GAAAAATTATTGGCGGCAGCTGCTGAACGCCAAACTGATCACACAACGGAAGTTCGATAATCTGACTAAG
GCTGAACGAGGTGGCCTGTCTGAGTTGGATAAAGCCGGCTTCATCAAAAGGCAGCTTGTTGAGACACGCC
AGATCACCAAGCACGTGGCCCAAATTCTCGATTCACGCATGAACACCAAGTACGATGAAAATGACAAACT
GATTCGAGAGGTGAAAGTTATTACTCTGAAGTCTAAGCTGGTCTCAGATTTCAGAAAGGACTTTCAGTTT
TATAAGGTGAGAGAGATCAACAATTACCACCATGCGCATGATGCCTACCTGAATGCAGTGGTAGGCACTG
CACTTATCAAAAAATATCCCAAGCTGGAATCTGAATTTGTTTACGGAGACTATAAAGTGTACGATGTTAG
GAAAATGATCGCAAAGTCTGAGCAGGAAATAGGCAAGGCCACCGCTAAGTACTTCTTTTACAGCAATATT
ATGAATTTTTTCAAGACCGAGATTACACTGGCCAATGGAGAGATTCGGAAGCGACCACTTATCGAAACAA
ACGGAGAAACAGGAGAAATCGTGTGGGACAAGGGTAGGGATTTCGCGACAGTCCGCAAGGTCCTGTCCAT
GCCGCAGGTGAACATCGTTAAAAAGACCGAAGTACAGACCGGAGGCTTCTCCAAGGAAAGTATCCTCCCG
AAAAGGAACAGCGACAAGCTGATCGCACGCAAAAAAGATTGGGACCCCAAGAAATACGGCGGATTCGATT
CTCCTACAGTCGCTTACAGTGTACTGGTTGTGGCCAAAGTGGAGAAAGGGAAGTCTAAAAAACTCAAAAG
CGTCAAGGAACTGCTGGGCATCACAATCATGGAGCGATCCAGCTTCGAGAAAAACCCCATCGACTTTCTC
GAAGCGAAAGGATATAAAGAGGTCAAAAAAGACCTCATCATTAAGCTGCCCAAGTACTCTCTCTTTGAGC
TTGAAAACGGCCGGAAACGAATGCTCGCTAGTGCGGGCGAGCTGCAGAAAGGTAACGAGCTGGCACTGCC
CTCTAAATACGTTAATTTCTTGTATCTGGCCAGCCACTATGAAAAGCTCAAAGGGTCTCCCGAAGATAAT
GAGCAGAAGCAGCTGTTCGTGGAACAACACAAACACTACCTTGATGAGATCATCGAGCAAATAAGCGAGT
TCTCCAAAAGAGTGATCCTCGCCGACGCTAACCTCGATAAGGTGCTTTCTGCTTACAATAAGCACAGGGA
TAAGCCCATCAGGGAGCAGGCAGAAAACATTATCCACTTGTTTACTCTGACCAACTTGGGCGCGCCTGCA
GCCTTCAAGTACTTCGACACCACCATAGACAGAAAGAAGTACACCTCTACAAAGGAGGTCCTGGACGCCA
CACTGATTCATCAGTCAATTACGGGGCTCTATGAAACAAGAATCGACCTCTCTCAGCTCGGTGGAGACGC
TAGCGGCACCGGCGGGCCCAAGAAGAAGAGGAAGGTATACCCATACGATGTTCCTGACTATGCGGGCTAT
CCCTATGACGTCCCGGACTATGCAGGATCGTATCCTTATGACGTTCCAGATTACGCTGGATCCGCCGCTC
CGGCAGCTAAGAAAAAGAAACTGGATTTCGAATCCGGAACTAGTGGTATCCACGGAGTCCCAGCAGCCAA
GCGGAACTACATCCTGGGCCTGGCCATCGGCATCACCAGCGTGGGCTACGGCATCATCGACTACGAGACA
CGGGACGTGATCGATGCCGGCGTGCGGCTGTTCAAAGAGGCCAACGTGGAAAACAACGAGGGCAGGCGGA
GCAAGAGAGGCGCCAGAAGGCTGAAGCGGCGGAGGCGGCATAGAATCCAGAGAGTGAAGAAGCTGCTGTT
CGACTACAACCTGCTGACCGACCACAGCGAGCTGAGCGGCATCAACCCCTACGAGGCCAGAGTGAAGGGC
CTGAGCCAGAAGCTGAGCGAGGAAGAGTTCTCTGCCGCCCTGCTGCACCTGGCCAAGAGAAGAGGCGTGC
ACAACGTGAACGAGGTGGAAGAGGACACCGGCAACGAGCTGTCCACCAAAGAGCAGATCAGCCGGAACAG
CAAGGCCCTGGAAGAGAAATACGTGGCCGAACTGCAGCTGGAACGGCTGAAGAAAGACGGCGAAGTGCGG
GGCAGCATCAACAGATTCAAGACCAGCGACTACGTGAAAGAAGCCAAACAGCTGCTGAAGGTGCAGAAGG
CCTACCACCAGCTGGACCAGAGCTTCATCGACACCTACATCGACCTGCTGGAAACCCGGCGGACCTACTA
TGAGGGACCTGGCGAGGGCAGCCCCTTCGGCTGGAAGGACATCAAAGAATGGTACGAGATGCTGATGGGC
CACTGCACCTACTTCCCCGAGGAACTGCGGAGCGTGAAGTACGCCTACAACGCCGACCTGTACAACGCCC
TGAACGACCTGAACAATCTCGTGATCACCAGGGACGAGAACGAGAAGCTGGAATATTACGAGAAGTTCCA
GATCATCGAGAACGTGTTCAAGCAGAAGAAGAAGCCCACCCTGAAGCAGATCGCCAAAGAAATCCTCGTG
AACGAAGAGGATATTAAGGGCTACAGAGTGACCAGCACCGGCAAGCCCGAGTTCACCAACCTGAAGGTGT
ACCACGACATCAAGGACATTACCGCCCGGAAAGAGATTATTGAGAACGCCGAGCTGCTGGATCAGATTGC
CAAGATCCTGACCATCTACCAGAGCAGCGAGGACATCCAGGAAGAACTGACCAATCTGAACTCCGAGCTG
ACCCAGGAAGAGATCGAGCAGATCTCTAATCTGAAGGGCTATACCGGCACCCACAACCTGAGCCTGAAGG
CCATCAACCTGATCCTGGACGAGCTGTGGCACACCAACGACAACCAGATCGCTATCTTCAACCGGCTGAA
GCTGGTGCCCAAGAAGGTGGACCTGTCCCAGCAGAAAGAGATCCCCACCACCCTGGTGGACGACTTCATC
CTGAGCCCCGTCGTGAAGAGAAGCTTCATCCAGAGCATCAAAGTGATCAACGCCATCATCAAGAAGTACG
GCCTGCCCAACGACATCATTATCGAGCTGGCCCGCGAGAAGAACTCCAAGGACGCCCAGAAAATGATCAA
CGAGATGCAGAAGCGGAACCGGCAGACCAACGAGCGGATCGAGGAAATCATCCGGACCACCGGCAAAGAG
AACGCCAAGTACCTGATCGAGAAGATCAAGCTGCACGACATGCAGGAAGGCAAGTGCCTGTACAGCCTGG
AAGCCATCCCTCTGGAAGATCTGCTGAACAACCCCTTCAACTATGAGGTGGACCACATCATCCCCAGAAG
CGTGTCCTTCGACAACAGCTTCAACAACAAGGTGCTCGTGAAGCAGGAAGAAGCCAGCAAGAAGGGCAAC
CGGACCCCATTCCAGTACCTGAGCAGCAGCGACAGCAAGATCAGCTACGAAACCTTCAAGAAGCACATCC
TGAATCTGGCCAAGGGCAAGGGCAGAATCAGCAAGACCAAGAAAGAGTATCTGCTGGAAGAACGGGACAT
CAACAGGTTCTCCGTGCAGAAAGACTTCATCAACCGGAACCTGGTGGATACCAGATACGCCACCAGAGGC
CTGATGAACCTGCTGCGGAGCTACTTCAGAGTGAACAACCTGGACGTGAAAGTGAAGTCCATCAATGGCG
GCTTCACCAGCTTTCTGCGGCGGAAGTGGAAGTTTAAGAAAGAGCGGAACAAGGGGTACAAGCACCACGC
CGAGGACGCCCTGATCATTGCCAACGCCGATTTCATCTTCAAAGAGTGGAAGAAACTGGACAAGGCCAAA
AAAGTGATGGAAAACCAGATGTTCGAGGAAAAGCAGGCCGAGAGCATGCCCGAGATCGAAACCGAGCAGG
AGTACAAAGAGATCTTCATCACCCCCCACCAGATCAAGCACATTAAGGACTTCAAGGACTACAAGTACAG
CCACCGGGTGGACAAGAAGCCTAATAGAGAGCTGATTAACGACACCCTGTACTCCACCCGGAAGGACGAC
AAGGGCAACACCCTGATCGTGAACAATCTGAACGGCCTGTACGACAAGGACAATGACAAGCTGAAAAAGC
TGATCAACAAGAGCCCCGAAAAGCTGCTGATGTACCACCACGACCCCCAGACCTACCAGAAACTGAAGCT
GATTATGGAACAGTACGGCGACGAGAAGAATCCCCTGTACAAGTACTACGAGGAAACCGGGAACTACCTG
ACCAAGTACTCCAAAAAGGACAACGGCCCCGTGATCAAGAAGATTAAGTATTACGGCAACAAACTGAACG
CCCATCTGGACATCACCGACGACTACCCCAACAGCAGAAACAAGGTCGTGAAGCTGTCCCTGAAGCCCTA
CAGATTCGACGTGTACCTGGACAATGGCGTGTACAAGTTCGTGACCGTGAAGAATCTGGATGTGATCAAA
AAAGAAAACTACTACGAAGTGAATAGCAAGTGCTATGAGGAAGCTAAGAAGCTGAAGAAGATCAGCAACC
AGGCCGAGTTTATCGCCTCCTTCTACAACAACGATCTGATCAAGATCAACGGCGAGCTGTATAGAGTGAT
CGGCGTGAACAACGACCTGCTGAACCGGATCGAAGTGAACATGATCGACATCACCTACCGCGAGTACCTG
GAAAACATGAACGACAAGAGGCCCCCCAGGATCATTAAGACAATCGCCTCCAAGACCCAGAGCATTAAGA
AGTACAGCACAGACATTCTGGGCAACCTGTATGAAGTGAAATCTAAGAAGCACCCTCAGATCATCAAAAA
GGGCCCCGGGAAAAGGCCGGCGGCCACGAAAAAGGCCGGCCAGGCAAAAAAGAAAAAGCTGGACGGCAGC
GGAAGCCCGGCAGCTAAGAAAAAGAAACTGGATCTCGAGTAATAATCTAGAACTATAGTGAGTCGTATTA
CGTAGATCCAGACATGATAAGATACATTGATGAGTTTGGACAAACCACAACTAGAATGCAGTGAAAAAAA
TGCTTTATTTGTGAAATTTGTGATGCTATTGCTTTATTTGTAACCATTATAAGCTGCAATAAACAAGTTA
ACAACAACAATTGCATTCATTTTATGTTTCAGGTTCAGGGGGAGGTGTGGGAGGTTTTTTAATTCGCGGC
CGCGGCGCCAATGCATTGGGCCCGGTACCCAGCTTTTGTTCCCTTTAGTGAGGGTTAATTGCGCGCTTGG
CGTAATCATGGTCATAGCTGTTTCCTGTGTGAAATTGTTATCCGCTCACAATTCCACACAACATACGAGC
CGGAAGCATAAAGTGTAAAGCCTGGGGTGCCTAATGAGTGAGCTAACTCACATTAATTGCGTTGCGCTCA
CTGCCCGCTTTCCAGTCGGGAAACCTGTCGTGCCAGCTGCATTAATGAATCGGCCAACGCGCGGGGAGAG
GCGGTTTGCGTATTGGGCGCTCTTCCGCTTCCTCGCTCACTGACTCGCTGCGCTCGGTCGTTCGGCTGCG
GCGAGCGGTATCAGCTCACTCAAAGGCGGTAATACGGTTATCCACAGAATCAGGGGATAACGCAGGAAAG
AACATGTGAGCAAAAGGCCAGCAAAAGGCCAGGAACCGTAAAAAGGCCGCGTTGCTGGCGTTTTTCCATA
GGCTCCGCCCCCCTGACGAGCATCACAAAAATCGACGCTCAAGTCAGAGGTGGCGAAACCCGACAGGACT
ATAAAGATACCAGGCGTTTCCCCCTGGAAGCTCCCTCGTGCGCTCTCCTGTTCCGACCCTGCCGCTTACC
GGATACCTGTCCGCCTTTCTCCCTTCGGGAAGCGTGGCGCTTTCTCATAGCTCACGCTGTAGGTATCTCA
GTTCGGTGTAGGTCGTTCGCTCCAAGCTGGGCTGTGTGCACGAACCCCCCGTTCAGCCCGACCGCTGCGC
CTTATCCGGTAACTATCGTCTTGAGTCCAACCCGGTAAGACACGACTTATCGCCACTGGCAGCAGCCACT
GGTAACAGGATTAGCAGAGCGAGGTATGTAGGCGGTGCTACAGAGTTCTTGAAGTGGTGGCCTAACTACG
GCTACACTAGAAGGACAGTATTTGGTATCTGCGCTCTGCTGAAGCCAGTTACCTTCGGAAAAAGAGTTGG
TAGCTCTTGATCCGGCAAACAAACCACCGCTGGTAGCGGTGGTTTTTTTGTTTGCAAGCAGCAGATTACG
CGCAGAAAAAAAGGATCTCAAGAAGATCCTTTGATCTTTTCTACGGGGTCTGACGCTCAGTGGAACGAAA
ACTCACGTTAAGGGATTTTGGTCATGAGATTATCAAAAAGGATCTTCACCTAGATCCTTTTAAATTAAAA
ATGAAGTTTTAAATCAATCTAAAGTATATATGAGTAAACTTGGTCTGACAGTTACCAATGCTTAATCAGT
GAGGCACCTATCTCAGCGATCTGTCTATTTCGTTCATCCATAGTTGCCTGACTCCCCGTCGTGTAGATAA
CTACGATACGGGAGGGCTTACCATCTGGCCCCAGTGCTGCAATGATACCGCGAGACCCACGCTCACCGGC
TCCAGATTTATCAGCAATAAACCAGCCAGCCGGAAGGGCCGAGCGCAGAAGTGGTCCTGCAACTTTATCC
GCCTCCATCCAGTCTATTAATTGTTGCCGGGAAGCTAGAGTAAGTAGTTCGCCAGTTAATAGTTTGCGCA
ACGTTGTTGCCATTGCTACAGGCATCGTGGTGTCACGCTCGTCGTTTGGTATGGCTTCATTCAGCTCCGG
TTCCCAACGATCAAGGCGAGTTACATGATCCCCCATGTTGTGCAAAAAAGCGGTTAGCTCCTTCGGTCCT
CCGATCGTTGTCAGAAGTAAGTTGGCCGCAGTGTTATCACTCATGGTTATGGCAGCACTGCATAATTCTC
TTACTGTCATGCCATCCGTAAGATGCTTTTCTGTGACTGGTGAGTACTCAACCAAGTCATTCTGAGAATA
GTGTATGCGGCGACCGAGTTGCTCTTGCCCGGCGTCAATACGGGATAATACCGCGCCACATAGCAGAACT
TTAAAAGTGCTCATCATTGGAAAACGTTCTTCGGGGCGAAAACTCTCAAGGATCTTACCGCTGTTGAGAT
CCAGTTCGATGTAACCCACTCGTGCACCCAACTGATCTTCAGCATCTTTTACTTTCACCAGCGTTTCTGG
GTGAGCAAAAACAGGAAGGCAAAATGCCGCAAAAAAGGGAATAAGGGCGACACGGAAATGTTGAATACTC
ATACTCTTCCTTTTTCAATATTATTGAAGCATTTATCAGGGTTATTGTCTCATGAGCGGATACATATTTG
AATGTATTTAGAAAAATAAACAAATAGGGGTTCCGCGCACATTTCCCCGAAAAGTGCCACCTAAATTGTA
AGCGTTAATATTTTGTTAAAATTCGCGTTAAATTTTTGTTAAATCAGCTCATTTTTTAACCAATAGGCCG
AAATCGGCAAAATCCCTTATAAATCAAAAGAATAGACCGAGATAGGGT
[37 nt withheld, positions 10549-10585]
AAAGAACGTGGACTCCAACGTCAAAGG
[49 nt withheld, positions 10613-10661]
T
[91 nt withheld, positions 10663-10753]
G
[124 nt withheld, positions 10755-10878]
CCCATTCGCCATTCAGGCTGCGCAACTGTTGGGAAGGGCGATCGGTGCGGGCCTCTTCGCTATTACGCCA
GTCGACCATAGCCAATTCAATATGGCGTATATGGACTCATGCCAATTCAATATGGTGGATCTGGACCTGT
GCCAATTCAATATGGCGTATATGGACTCGTGCCAATTCAATATGGTGGATCTGGACCCCAGCCAATTCAA
TATGGCGGACTTGGCACCATGCCAATTCAATATGGCGGACTTGGCACTGTGCCAACTGGGGAGGGGTCTA
CTTGGCACGGTGCCAAGTTTGAGGAGGGGTCTTGGCCCTGTGCCAAGTCCGCCATATTGAATTGGCATGG
TGCCAATAATGGCGGCCATATTGGCTATATGCCAGGATCAATATATAGGCAATATCCAATATGGCCCTAT
GCCAATATGGCTATTGGCCAGGTTCAATACTATGTATTGGCCCTATGCCATATAGTATTCCATATATGGG
TTTTCCTATTGACGTAGATAGCCCCTCCCAATGGGCGGTCCCATATACCATATATGGGGCTTCCTAATAC
CGCCCATAGCCACTCCCCCATTGACGTCAATGGTCTCTATATATGGTCTTTCCTATTGACGTCATATGGG
CGGTCCTATTGACGTATATGGCGCCTCCCCCATTGACGTCAATTACGGTAAATGGCCCGCCTGGCTCAAT
GCCCATTGACGTCAATAGGACCACCCACCATTGACGTCAATGGGATGGCTCATTGCCCATTCATATCCGT
TCTCACGCCCCCTATTGACGTCAATGACGGTAAATGGCCCACTTGGCAGTACATCAATATCTATTAATAG
TAACTTGGCAAGTACATTACTATTGGAAGGACGCCA
