Features (pLannotate 1.2.2; 19 found; start..end, strand, type, name):
    193..211     +  promoter       SP6 promoter: promoter for bacteriophage SP6 RNA polymerase
    261..308     +  CDS            nucleoplasmin NLS: bipartite nuclear localization signal from nucleoplasmin
    353..4454    +  CDS            Cas9 (fragment): Cas9 (Csn1) endonuclease from the Streptococcus pyogenes Type II CRISPR/Cas system generates RNA-guided double strand breaks in DNA
   4494..4583    +  CDS            3xHA: three tandem HA epitope tags
   4665..7820    +  CDS            cas9: CAS9_STAAU - Experimental evidence at protein level: Swiss-Prot protein existence level 1. CRISPR (clustered regularly interspaced short palindromic repeat) is an adaptive immune system that provides protection against mobile genetic elements (viruses, transposable elements and conjugative plasmids). CRISPR clusters contain spacers, sequences complementary to antecedent mobile elements, and target invading nucleic acids. CRISPR clusters are transcribed and processed into CRISPR RNA (crRNA). In type II CRISPR systems correct processing of pre-crRNA requires a trans- encoded small RNA (tracrRNA)
   7827..7874    +  CDS            nucleoplasmin NLS: bipartite nuclear localization signal from nucleoplasmin
   7939..7956    -  promoter       T7 promoter (fragment): promoter for bacteriophage T7 RNA polymerase
   7961..8095    -  polyA_signal   SV40 poly(A) signal: SV40 polyadenylation signal
   8208..8226    -  promoter       T3 promoter: promoter for bacteriophage T3 RNA polymerase
   8269..8291    -  protein_bind   lac operator (fragment): The lac repressor binds to the lac operator to inhibit transcription in E. coli. This inhibition can be relieved by adding lactose or isopropyl-β-D-thiogalactopyranoside (IPTG). lac repressor encoded by lacI
   8295..8325    -  promoter       lac promoter: promoter for the E. coli lac operon
   8340..8361    -  protein_bind   CAP binding site: CAP binding activates transcription in the presence of cAMP. E. coli catabolite activator protein
   8374..8466    -  CDS            lacI (fragment): lac repressor; lacI; The lac repressor binds to the lac operator to inhibit transcription in E. coli. This inhibition can be relieved by adding lactose or isopropyl-β-D-thiogalactopyranoside (IPTG).
   8649..9237    -  rep_origin     ori: high-copy-number ColE1/pMB1/pBR322/pUC origin of replication
   9408..10268   -  CDS            AmpR: β-lactamase; bla; confers resistance to ampicillin, carbenicillin, and related antibiotics
  10269..10373   -  promoter       AmpR promoter: bla
  10426..10854   -  rep_origin     f1 ori (sequence partly withheld): f1 bacteriophage origin of replication; arrow indicates direction of (+) strand synthesis
  10859..10925   -  CDS            lacZα (fragment): LacZα fragment of β-galactosidase; lacZ fragment
  10932..158     +  promoter       CMV IE94 promoter (across the origin): enhancer/promoter region of simian cytomegalovirus major immediate early transcription unit IE94
>Addgene plasmid #107318 | pCSD_2xNLS-SpCas9MT3-NLS-3xHA-NLS-dSaCas9-2xNLS | addgene full sequence | sequence record 204674 | Addgene NGS Result
GACGTCAATGGCGGTAAATGGCCCGCGATGGCTGCCAAGTACATCCCCATTGACGTCAATGGGGAGGGGC
AATGACGCAAATGGGCGTTCCATTGACGTAAATGGGCGGTAGGCGTGCCTAATGGGAGGTCTATATAAGC
AATGCTCGTTTAGGGAACCGCCATTCTGCCTGGGGACGTCGGAGCAAGCTTGATTTAGGTGACACTATAG
AATACAAGCTACTTGTTCTTTTTGCAGGATCCCATCGATTCGAATTCATGAAAAGGCCGGCGGCCACGAA
AAAGGCCGGCCAGGCAAAAAAGAAAAAGCTGGACGGCAGCGGAAGCCCCAAGAAGAAGAGGAAGGTACCA
TGGGACAAGAAGTACTCCATTGGGCTCGATATCGGTACCAACAGCGTCGGCTGGGCCGTCATTACGGACG
AGTACAAGGTGCCGAGCAAAAAATTCAAAGTTCTGGGCAATACCGATCGCCACAGCATAAAGAAGAACCT
CATTGGAGCCCTCCTGTTCGACTCCGGGGAGACGGCCGAAGCCACGCGGCTCAAAAGAACAGCACGGCGC
AGATATACCCGCAGAAAGAATCGGATCTGCTACCTGCAGGAGATCTTTAGTAATGAGATGGCTAAGGTGG
ATGACTCTTTCTTCCATAGGCTGGAGGAGTCCTTTTTGGTGGAGGAGGATAAAAAGCACGAGCGCCACCC
AATCTTTGGCAATATCGTGGACGAGGTGGCGTACCATGAAAAGTACCCAACCATATATCATCTGAGGAAG
AAGCTGGTAGACAGTACTGATAAGGCTGACTTGCGGTTGATCTATCTCGCGCTGGCGCACATGATCAAAT
TTCGGGGACACTTCCTCATCGAGGGGGACCTGAACCCAGACAACAGCGATGTCGACAAACTCTTTATCCA
ACTGGTTCAGACTTACAATCAGCTTTTCGAGGAGAACCCGATCAACGCATCCGGCGTTGACGCCAAAGCA
ATCCTGAGCGCTAGGCTGTCCAAATCCCGGCGGCTCGAAAACCTCATCGCACAGCTCCCTGGGGAGAAGA
AGAACGGCCTGTTTGGTAATCTTATCGCCCTGTCACTCGGGCTGACCCCCAACTTTAAATCTAACTTCGA
CCTGGCCGAAGATGCCAAGCTGCAACTGAGCAAAGACACCTACGATGATGATCTCGACAATCTGCTGGCC
CAGATCGGCGACCAGTACGCAGACCTTTTTTTGGCGGCAAAGAACCTGTCAGACGCCATTCTGCTGAGTG
ATATTCTGCGAGTGAACACGGAGATCACCAAAGCTCCGCTGAGCGCTAGTATGATCAAGCGCTATGATGA
GCACCACCAAGACTTGACTTTGCTGAAGGCCCTTGTCAGACAGCAACTGCCTGAGAAGTACAAGGAAATT
TTCTTCGATCAGTCTAAAAATGGCTACGCCGGATACATTGACGGCGGAGCAAGCCAGGAGGAATTTTACA
AATTTATTAAGCCCATCTTGGAAAAAATGGACGGCACCGAGGAGCTGCTGGTAAAGCTGAACAGAGAAGA
TCTGTTGCGCAAACAGCGCACTTTCGACAATGGAAGCATCCCCCACCAGATTCACCTGGGCGAACTGCAC
GCTATCCTCAGGCGGCAAGAGGATTTCTACCCCTTTTTGAAAGATAACAGGGAAAAGATTGAGAAAATCC
TCACATTTCGGATACCCTACTATGTAGGCCCCCTCGCTCGGGGAAATTCCAGATTCGCGTGGATGACTCG
CAAATCAGAAGAGACCATCACTCCCTGGAACTTCGAGGAAGTCGTGGATAAGGGGGCCTCTGCCCAGTCC
TTCATCGAAAGGATGACTAACTTTGATAAAAATCTGCCTAACGAAAAGGTGCTTCCTAAACACTCTCTGC
TGTACGAGTACTTCACAGTTTATAACGAGCTCACCAAGGTCAAATACGTCACAGAAGGGATGAGAAAGCC
AGCATTCCTGTCTGGAGAGCAGAAGAAAGCTATCGTGGACCTCCTCTTCAAGACGAACCGGAAAGTTACC
GTGAAACAGCTCAAAGAAGACTATTTCAAAAAGATTGAATGTTTCGACTCTGTTGAAATCAGCGGAGTGG
AGGATCGCTTCAACGCATCCCTGGGAACGTATCACGATCTCCTGAAAATCATTAAAGACAAGGACTTCCT
GGACAATGAGGAGAACGAGGACATTCTTGAGGACATTGTCCTCACCCTTACGTTGTTTGAAGATAGGGAG
ATGATTGAAGAACGCTTGAAAACTTACGCTCATCTCTTCGACGACAAAGTCATGAAACAGCTCAAGAGAC
GCCGATATACAGGATGGGGGCGGCTGTCAAGAAAACTGATCAATGGCATCCGAGACAAGCAGAGTGGAAA
GACAATCCTGGATTTTCTTAAGTCCGATGGATTTGCCAACCGGAACTTCATGCAGTTGATCCATGATGAC
TCTCTCACCTTTAAGGAGGACATCCAGAAAGCACAAGTTTCTGGCCAGGGGGACAGTCTTCACGAGCACA
TCGCTAATCTTGCAGGTAGCCCAGCTATCAAAAAGGGAATACTGCAGACCGTTAAGGTCGTGGATGAACT
CGTCAAAGTAATGGGAAGGCATAAGCCCGAGAATATCGTTATCGAGATGGCCCGAGAGAACCAAACTACC
CAGAAGGGACAGAAGAACAGTAGGGAAAGGATGAAGAGGATTGAAGAGGGTATAAAAGAACTGGGGTCCC
AAATCCTTAAGGAACACCCAGTTGAAAACACCCAGCTTCAGAATGAGAAGCTCTACCTGTACTACCTGCA
GAACGGCAGGGACATGTACGTGGATCAGGAACTGGACATCAACCGGTTGTCCGACTACGACGTGGATCAT
ATCGTGCCCCAAAGCTTTCTCAAAGATGATTCTATTGATAATAAAGTGTTGACAAGATCCGATAAAAATA
GAGGGAAGAGTGATAACGTCCCCTCAGAAGAAGTTGTCAAGAAAATGAAAAATTATTGGCGGCAGCTGCT
GAACGCCAAACTGATCACACAACGGAAGTTCGATAATCTGACTAAGGCTGAACGAGGTGGCCTGTCTGAG
TTGGATAAAGCCGGCTTCATCAAAAGGCAGCTTGTTGAGACACGCCAGATCACCAAGCACGTGGCCCAAA
TTCTCGATTCACGCATGAACACCAAGTACGATGAAAATGACAAACTGATTCGAGAGGTGAAAGTTATTAC
TCTGAAGTCTAAGCTGGTCTCAGATTTCAGAAAGGACTTTCAGTTTTATAAGGTGAGAGAGATCAACAAT
TACCACCATGCGCATGATGCCTACCTGAATGCAGTGGTAGGCACTGCACTTATCAAAAAATATCCCAAGC
TGGAATCTGAATTTGTTTACGGAGACTATAAAGTGTACGATGTTAGGAAAATGATCGCAAAGTCTGAGCA
GGAAATAGGCAAGGCCACCGCTAAGTACTTCTTTTACAGCAATATTATGAATTTTTTCAAGACCGAGATT
ACACTGGCCAATGGAGAGATTCGGAAGCGACCACTTATCGAAACAAACGGAGAAACAGGAGAAATCGTGT
GGGACAAGGGTAGGGATTTCGCGACAGTCCGCAAGGTCCTGTCCATGCCGCAGGTGAACATCGTTAAAAA
GACCGAAGTACAGACCGGAGGCTTCTCCAAGGAAAGTATCCTCCCGAAAAGGAACAGCGACAAGCTGATC
GCACGCAAAAAAGATTGGGACCCCAAGAAATACGGCGGATTCGATTCTCCTACAGTCGCTTACAGTGTAC
TGGTTGTGGCCAAAGTGGAGAAAGGGAAGTCTAAAAAACTCAAAAGCGTCAAGGAACTGCTGGGCATCAC
AATCATGGAGCGATCCAGCTTCGAGAAAAACCCCATCGACTTTCTCGAAGCGAAAGGATATAAAGAGGTC
AAAAAAGACCTCATCATTAAGCTGCCCAAGTACTCTCTCTTTGAGCTTGAAAACGGCCGGAAACGAATGC
TCGCTAGTGCGGGCGAGCTGCAGAAAGGTAACGAGCTGGCACTGCCCTCTAAATACGTTAATTTCTTGTA
TCTGGCCAGCCACTATGAAAAGCTCAAAGGGTCTCCCGAAGATAATGAGCAGAAGCAGCTGTTCGTGGAA
CAACACAAACACTACCTTGATGAGATCATCGAGCAAATAAGCGAGTTCTCCAAAAGAGTGATCCTCGCCG
ACGCTAACCTCGATAAGGTGCTTTCTGCTTACAATAAGCACAGGGATAAGCCCATCAGGGAGCAGGCAGA
AAACATTATCCACTTGTTTACTCTGACCAACTTGGGCGCGCCTGCAGCCTTCAAGTACTTCGACACCACC
ATAGACAGAAAGAAGTACACCTCTACAAAGGAGGTCCTGGACGCCACACTGATTCATCAGTCAATTACGG
GGCTCTATGAAACAAGAATCGACCTCTCTCAGCTCGGTGGAGACGCTAGCGGCACCGGCGGGCCCAAGAA
GAAGAGGAAGGTATACCCATACGATGTTCCTGACTATGCGGGCTATCCCTATGACGTCCCGGACTATGCA
GGATCGTATCCTTATGACGTTCCAGATTACGCTGGATCCGCCGCTCCGGCAGCTAAGAAAAAGAAACTGG
ATTTCGAATCCGGAACTAGTGGTATCCACGGAGTCCCAGCAGCCAAGCGGAACTACATCCTGGGCCTGGC
CATCGGCATCACCAGCGTGGGCTACGGCATCATCGACTACGAGACACGGGACGTGATCGATGCCGGCGTG
CGGCTGTTCAAAGAGGCCAACGTGGAAAACAACGAGGGCAGGCGGAGCAAGAGAGGCGCCAGAAGGCTGA
AGCGGCGGAGGCGGCATAGAATCCAGAGAGTGAAGAAGCTGCTGTTCGACTACAACCTGCTGACCGACCA
CAGCGAGCTGAGCGGCATCAACCCCTACGAGGCCAGAGTGAAGGGCCTGAGCCAGAAGCTGAGCGAGGAA
GAGTTCTCTGCCGCCCTGCTGCACCTGGCCAAGAGAAGAGGCGTGCACAACGTGAACGAGGTGGAAGAGG
ACACCGGCAACGAGCTGTCCACCAAAGAGCAGATCAGCCGGAACAGCAAGGCCCTGGAAGAGAAATACGT
GGCCGAACTGCAGCTGGAACGGCTGAAGAAAGACGGCGAAGTGCGGGGCAGCATCAACAGATTCAAGACC
AGCGACTACGTGAAAGAAGCCAAACAGCTGCTGAAGGTGCAGAAGGCCTACCACCAGCTGGACCAGAGCT
TCATCGACACCTACATCGACCTGCTGGAAACCCGGCGGACCTACTATGAGGGACCTGGCGAGGGCAGCCC
CTTCGGCTGGAAGGACATCAAAGAATGGTACGAGATGCTGATGGGCCACTGCACCTACTTCCCCGAGGAA
CTGCGGAGCGTGAAGTACGCCTACAACGCCGACCTGTACAACGCCCTGAACGACCTGAACAATCTCGTGA
TCACCAGGGACGAGAACGAGAAGCTGGAATATTACGAGAAGTTCCAGATCATCGAGAACGTGTTCAAGCA
GAAGAAGAAGCCCACCCTGAAGCAGATCGCCAAAGAAATCCTCGTGAACGAAGAGGATATTAAGGGCTAC
AGAGTGACCAGCACCGGCAAGCCCGAGTTCACCAACCTGAAGGTGTACCACGACATCAAGGACATTACCG
CCCGGAAAGAGATTATTGAGAACGCCGAGCTGCTGGATCAGATTGCCAAGATCCTGACCATCTACCAGAG
CAGCGAGGACATCCAGGAAGAACTGACCAATCTGAACTCCGAGCTGACCCAGGAAGAGATCGAGCAGATC
TCTAATCTGAAGGGCTATACCGGCACCCACAACCTGAGCCTGAAGGCCATCAACCTGATCCTGGACGAGC
TGTGGCACACCAACGACAACCAGATCGCTATCTTCAACCGGCTGAAGCTGGTGCCCAAGAAGGTGGACCT
GTCCCAGCAGAAAGAGATCCCCACCACCCTGGTGGACGACTTCATCCTGAGCCCCGTCGTGAAGAGAAGC
TTCATCCAGAGCATCAAAGTGATCAACGCCATCATCAAGAAGTACGGCCTGCCCAACGACATCATTATCG
AGCTGGCCCGCGAGAAGAACTCCAAGGACGCCCAGAAAATGATCAACGAGATGCAGAAGCGGAACCGGCA
GACCAACGAGCGGATCGAGGAAATCATCCGGACCACCGGCAAAGAGAACGCCAAGTACCTGATCGAGAAG
ATCAAGCTGCACGACATGCAGGAAGGCAAGTGCCTGTACAGCCTGGAAGCCATCCCTCTGGAAGATCTGC
TGAACAACCCCTTCAACTATGAGGTGGACCACATCATCCCCAGAAGCGTGTCCTTCGACAACAGCTTCAA
CAACAAGGTGCTCGTGAAGCAGGAAGAAGCCAGCAAGAAGGGCAACCGGACCCCATTCCAGTACCTGAGC
AGCAGCGACAGCAAGATCAGCTACGAAACCTTCAAGAAGCACATCCTGAATCTGGCCAAGGGCAAGGGCA
GAATCAGCAAGACCAAGAAAGAGTATCTGCTGGAAGAACGGGACATCAACAGGTTCTCCGTGCAGAAAGA
CTTCATCAACCGGAACCTGGTGGATACCAGATACGCCACCAGAGGCCTGATGAACCTGCTGCGGAGCTAC
TTCAGAGTGAACAACCTGGACGTGAAAGTGAAGTCCATCAATGGCGGCTTCACCAGCTTTCTGCGGCGGA
AGTGGAAGTTTAAGAAAGAGCGGAACAAGGGGTACAAGCACCACGCCGAGGACGCCCTGATCATTGCCAA
CGCCGATTTCATCTTCAAAGAGTGGAAGAAACTGGACAAGGCCAAAAAAGTGATGGAAAACCAGATGTTC
GAGGAAAAGCAGGCCGAGAGCATGCCCGAGATCGAAACCGAGCAGGAGTACAAAGAGATCTTCATCACCC
CCCACCAGATCAAGCACATTAAGGACTTCAAGGACTACAAGTACAGCCACCGGGTGGACAAGAAGCCTAA
TAGAGAGCTGATTAACGACACCCTGTACTCCACCCGGAAGGACGACAAGGGCAACACCCTGATCGTGAAC
AATCTGAACGGCCTGTACGACAAGGACAATGACAAGCTGAAAAAGCTGATCAACAAGAGCCCCGAAAAGC
TGCTGATGTACCACCACGACCCCCAGACCTACCAGAAACTGAAGCTGATTATGGAACAGTACGGCGACGA
GAAGAATCCCCTGTACAAGTACTACGAGGAAACCGGGAACTACCTGACCAAGTACTCCAAAAAGGACAAC
GGCCCCGTGATCAAGAAGATTAAGTATTACGGCAACAAACTGAACGCCCATCTGGACATCACCGACGACT
ACCCCAACAGCAGAAACAAGGTCGTGAAGCTGTCCCTGAAGCCCTACAGATTCGACGTGTACCTGGACAA
TGGCGTGTACAAGTTCGTGACCGTGAAGAATCTGGATGTGATCAAAAAAGAAAACTACTACGAAGTGAAT
AGCAAGTGCTATGAGGAAGCTAAGAAGCTGAAGAAGATCAGCAACCAGGCCGAGTTTATCGCCTCCTTCT
ACAACAACGATCTGATCAAGATCAACGGCGAGCTGTATAGAGTGATCGGCGTGAACAACGACCTGCTGAA
CCGGATCGAAGTGAACATGATCGACATCACCTACCGCGAGTACCTGGAAAACATGAACGACAAGAGGCCC
CCCAGGATCATTAAGACAATCGCCTCCAAGACCCAGAGCATTAAGAAGTACAGCACAGACATTCTGGGCA
ACCTGTATGAAGTGAAATCTAAGAAGCACCCTCAGATCATCAAAAAGGGCCCCGGGAAAAGGCCGGCGGC
CACGAAAAAGGCCGGCCAGGCAAAAAAGAAAAAGCTGGACGGCAGCGGAAGCCCGGCAGCTAAGAAAAAG
AAACTGGATCTCGAGTAATAATCTAGAACTATAGTGAGTCGTATTACGTAGATCCAGACATGATAAGATA
CATTGATGAGTTTGGACAAACCACAACTAGAATGCAGTGAAAAAAATGCTTTATTTGTGAAATTTGTGAT
GCTATTGCTTTATTTGTAACCATTATAAGCTGCAATAAACAAGTTAACAACAACAATTGCATTCATTTTA
TGTTTCAGGTTCAGGGGGAGGTGTGGGAGGTTTTTTAATTCGCGGCCGCGGCGCCAATGCATTGGGCCCG
GTACCCAGCTTTTGTTCCCTTTAGTGAGGGTTAATTGCGCGCTTGGCGTAATCATGGTCATAGCTGTTTC
CTGTGTGAAATTGTTATCCGCTCACAATTCCACACAACATACGAGCCGGGAGCATAAAGTGTAAAGCCTG
GGGTGCCTAATGAGTGAGCTAACTCACATTAATTGCGTTGCGCTCACTGCCCGCTTTCCAGTCGGGAAAC
CTGTCGTGCCAGCTGCATTAATGAATCGGCCAACGCGCGGGGAGAGGCGGTTTGCGTATTGGGCGCTCTT
CCGCTTCCTCGCTCACTGACTCGCTGCGCTCGGTCGTTCGGCTGCGGCGAGCGGTATCAGCTCACTCAAA
GGCGGTAATACGGTTATCCACAGAATCAGGGGATAACGCAGGAAAGAACATGTGAGCAAAAGGCCAGCAA
AAGGCCAGGAACCGTAAAAAGGCCGCGTTGCTGGCGTTTTTCCATAGGCTCCGCCCCCCTGACGAGCATC
ACAAAAATCGACGCTCAAGTCAGAGGTGGCGAAACCCGACAGGACTATAAAGATACCAGGCGTTTCCCCC
TGGAAGCTCCCTCGTGCGCTCTCCTGTTCCGACCCTGCCGCTTACCGGATACCTGTCCGCCTTTCTCCCT
TCGGGAAGCGTGGCGCTTTCTCATAGCTCACGCTGTAGGTATCTCAGTTCGGTGTAGGTCGTTCGCTCCA
AGCTGGGCTGTGTGCACGAACCCCCCGTTCAGCCCGACCGCTGCGCCTTATCCGGTAACTATCGTCTTGA
GTCCAACCCGGTAAGACACGACTTATCGCCACTGGCAGCAGCCACTGGTAACAGGATTAGCAGAGCGAGG
TATGTAGGCGGTGCTACAGAGTTCTTGAAGTGGTGGCCTAACTACGGCTACACTAGAAGAACAGTATTTG
GTATCTGCGCTCTGCTGAAGCCAGTTACCTTCGGAAAAAGAGTTGGTAGCTCTTGATCCGGCAAACAAAC
CACCGCTGGTAGCGGTGGTTTTTTTGTTTGCAAGCAGCAGATTACGCGCAGAAAAAAAGGATCTCAAGAA
GATCCTTTGATCTTTTCTACGGGGTCTGACGCTCAGTGGAACGAAAACTCACGTTAAGGGATTTTGGTCA
TGAGATTATCAAAAAGGATCTTCACCTAGATCCTTTTAAATTAAAAATGAAGTTTTAAATCAATCTAAAG
TATATATGAGTAAACTTGGTCTGACAGTTACCAATGCTTAATCAGTGAGGCACCTATCTCAGCGATCTGT
CTATTTCGTTCATCCATAGTTGCCTGACTCCCCGTCGTGTAGATAACTACGATACGGGAGGGCTTACCAT
CTGGCCCCAGTGCTGCAATGATACCGCGAGACCCACGCTCACCGGCTCCAGATTTATCAGCAATAAACCA
GCCAGCCGGAAGGGCCGAGCGCAGAAGTGGTCCTGCAACTTTATCCGCCTCCATCCAGTCTATTAATTGT
TGCCGGGAAGCTAGAGTAAGTAGTTCGCCAGTTAATAGTTTGCGCAACGTTGTTGCCATTGCTACAGGCA
TCGTGGTGTCACGCTCGTCGTTTGGTATGGCTTCATTCAGCTCCGGTTCCCAACGATCAAGGCGAGTTAC
ATGATCCCCCATGTTGTGCAAAAAAGCGGTTAGCTCCTTCGGTCCTCCGATCGTTGTCAGAAGTAAGTTG
GCCGCAGTGTTATCACTCATGGTTATGGCAGCACTGCATAATTCTCTTACTGTCATGCCATCCGTAAGAT
GCTTTTCTGTGACTGGTGAGTACTCAACCAAGTCATTCTGAGAATAGTGTATGCGGCGACCGAGTTGCTC
TTGCCCGGCGTCAATACGGGATAATACCGCGCCACATAGCAGAACTTTAAAAGTGCTCATCATTGGAAAA
CGTTCTTCGGGGCGAAAACTCTCAAGGATCTTACCGCTGTTGAGATCCAGTTCGATGTAACCCACTCGTG
CACCCAACTGATCTTCAGCATCTTTTACTTTCACCAGCGTTTCTGGGTGAGCAAAAACAGGAAGGCAAAA
TGCCGCAAAAAAGGGAATAAGGGCGACACGGAAATGTTGAATACTCATACTCTTCCTTTTTCAATATTAT
TGAAGCATTTATCAGGGTTATTGTCTCATGAGCGGATACATATTTGAATGTATTTAGAAAAATAAACAAA
TAGGGGTTCCGCGCACATTTCCCCGAAAAGTGCCACCTAAATTGTAAGCGTTAATATTTTGTTAAAATTC
GCGTTAAATTTTTGTTAAATCAGCTCATTTTTTAACCAATAGGCCGAAATCGGCAAAATCCCTTATAAAT
CAAAAGAATAGACCGAGATAGGGT
[37 nt withheld, positions 10525-10561]
AAAGAACGTGGACTCCAACGTCAAAGG
[49 nt withheld, positions 10589-10637]
T
[91 nt withheld, positions 10639-10729]
G
[124 nt withheld, positions 10731-10854]
CCCATTCGCCATTCAGGCTGCGCAACTGTTGGGAAGGGCGATCGGTGCGGGCCTCTTCGCTATTACGCCA
GTCGACCGCCAATTCAATATGGCGTATATGGACTCATGCCAATTCAATATGGTGGATCTGGACCTGTGCC
AATTCAATATGGCGTATATGGACTCGTGCCAATTCAATATGGTGGATCTGGACCCCAGCCAATTCAATAT
GGCGGACTTGGCACCATGCCAATTCAATATGGCGGACCTGGCACTGTGCCAACTGGGGAGGGGTCTACTT
GGCACGGTGCCAAGTTTGAGGAGGGGTCTTGGCCCTGTGCCAAGTCCGCCATATTGAATTGGCATGGTGC
CAATAATGGCGGCCATATTGGCTATATGCCAGGATCAATATATAGGCAATATCCAATATGGCCCTATGCC
AATATGGCTATTGGCCAGGTTCAATACTATGTATTGGCCCTATGCCATATAGTATTCCATATATGGGTTT
TCCTATTGACGTAGATAGCCCCTCCCAATGGGCGGTCCCATATACCATATATGGGGCTTCCTAATACCGC
CCATAGCCACTCCCCCATTGACGTCAATGGTCTCTATATATGGTCTTTCCTATTGACGTCATATGGGCGG
TCCTATTGACGTATATGGCGCCTCCCCCATTGACGTCAATTACGGTAAATGGCCCGCCTGGCTCAATGCC
CATTGACGTCAATAGGACCACCCACCATTGACGTCAATGGGATGGCTCATTGCCCATTCATATCCGTTCT
CACGCCCCCTATTGACGTCAATGACGGTAAATGGCCCACTTGGCAGTACATCAATATCTATTAATAGTAA
CTTGGCAAGTACATTACTATTGGAAGTACGCCAGGGTACATTGGCAGTACTCCCATT
